>Addgene plasmid #229876 | pHW1643 | addgene full sequence | sequence record 460844 | Addgene NGS Result
TTACACTTTATGCTTCCGGCTCGTATGTTGTGTGGAATTGTGAGCGGATAACAATTTCACACAGGAAACA
GCTATGACCATGATTACGCCAAGCGCGCAATTAACCCTCACTAAAGGGAACAAAAGCTGGAGCTCCACCG
CGGTGGCGGCCGCTCTAGAAGGGCTGCAGGAATTCGATGCTAGCGAAGTTCCTATTCTCTAGAAAGTATA
GGAACTTCTAACTAATCTGATTTAAATTTTCAGGGTACCGGCGGAAGCGACTACAAGGACGACGACGACA
AGGAGCCAACCACTTGACTAAGTGATAAGCTAGCTAAGCTGTCTCATCCTACTTTCACCTAGTTAACTGC
TTGTCTTAAAATCTATGCTTCTCTTTAGTATCTAAAATTTTCCTAGAAGCTTACAAGTATATAAATGGTC
TCTTCTCAATAAAGGTTGTATATTTATTCATCTTATTGAATCTGCCATTTCCTCGTTTTTGCGAGTTTAT
ATACCTTCCAATTTTCTTTCTATTGTATTTTCAACTTCTAATTTTAATTCAGGGAAACTGCTTCAACGCA
TCAAAAATGTCACGTCTAGATAAATCCAAGGTCATCAACTCTGCTCTGGAACTGCTGAATGGAGTGGGAA
TTGAAGGACTTACAACCCGAAAGCTTGCACAAAAATTGGGAGTTGAACAACCAACACTTTACTGGCATGT
TAAGAATAAGCGAGCACTTTTGGATGCTCTCCCAATTGAAATGTTGGATAGACATCATACTCATTCATGT
CCACTTGAAGGAGAATCTTGGCAAGATTTCTTGAGAAACAACGCAAAGTCATACCGATGCGCTCTTTTGT
CTCATAGAGATGGAGCAAAAGTTCATCTTGGAACACGACCAACTGAAAAGCAATACGAAACATTGGAAAA
CCAACTTGCTTTCTTGTGTCAACAAGGATTTTCATTGGAAAATGCTCTTTACGCATTGTCTGCTGTTGGA
CATTTTACACTTGGATGCGTTTTGGAAGAACAAGAACATCAAGTTGCAAAAGAAGAACGAGAAACTCCAA
CAACTGATTCAATGCCACCACTTTTGAAGCAAGCTATCGAACTTTTCGATAGACAAGGAGCAGAACCAGC
TTTCCTTTTTGGACTGGAACTTATTATCTGTGGACTTGAGAAACAACTGAAATGTGAATCGGGAGGAGGA
GCGGGTTCTGGATCTGGATCTGGAGGTTCCGGTCGTCAACTTGAGCTCCCACCAACCGCCACCGCCACCG
CCAGTATCATGCCACACGTCATGGAGCAACCACTCTCCACCTCCATCAACCCAGTCAACGACCGTTTCAA
CGGAATACCAAACCCAACCCCATACAACTCCGACGCCGCCCTCGACGCCATCACCCAAACCAACGACTAC
GGATCCGTCAACACCCACGGAATCCTCTCCACCTACCCACCACCAGCCACCCACCTCAACGAGGCCTCCG
TCGCCCTCGCACCAGGAGGAGCACCACCACGTCCACCACCACCATACGTCGACTCCACCACCAACCACCC
ACCATACCATTCCAACCTCGTCCCAATGGCCAACTTCGGATACTCCACCGTCGACTACGACGCCATGGTC
GACGACCTCGCCTCCATCGAGTACACCGACGCCGTCGACGTCGACCCACAATTCATGACCAACCTCGGGT
TCGTCCCAGGATGCAACTTCTCCGACATCAACACCTATGAGCAATAAAAGTAAATTTTTTGCCCCTTCCA
CCCACAACGCTCAAAAGAAGTTCGTATTATCCCGCAACCCATCCAGACCATCCTTTTACATTTTTTTTAT
TTTCTCTTTTTTTTTTCTTCACCCTCTCCGTGTACATTGCTAGTAATAGTTCCAACTTCTCTAGCCGACT
GCATTATGCTTCCCATTCTCACCCAAATCTTCATTGGTAACTTCTCTTGTATTTGTTCAATACTATTCCG
GTAGTAATCTAGGCATGTATAACTAGGTTCTCTGTGTATCTTTGGTTTGAAGTTGAGGTTTAATGCAATC
ACTTTTGTTGTTGTACCCTATTACTGCCGATGACCCCCATTTTCTCATTACAAAATTGACATTTTAAACC
ATTTTTTCTCTGAATCATGCTCATTATTTGAGCCACATTCATAATAAAGCTTTTAATAAGACAAATTGAT
CAAGTTTATCTAATGTAAAAAATACAAATAAAGAAAATTCAACCCGGAGGAGAGATGAAGTGAGTAGCTG
TTACGGAACACAGATTATTTGCCTTGTTTGTTTCCGAAGATGTCTCCGACGCGGTCCAAAATTGAGCCAA
TACTGAGCGGAAGGTAAGTTTAAAATAACTTCGTATAGCATACATTATACGAAGTTATTTTCAGGGAGAG
CAAAAGCTTATCTCCGAGGAGGACCTCTAAGGATGATCGACGCCAACGTCGTTGAATTTTCAAATTTTAA
ATACTGAATATTTGTTTTTTTTCCTATTATTTATTTATTCTCTTTGTGTTTTTTTTCTTGCTTTCTAAAA
AATTAATTCAATCCAAATCTAAACATTTTTTTTTCTCTTTCCGTCTCCCAATTCGTATTCCGCTCCTCTC
ATCTGAACACAATGTGCAAGTTTATTTATCTTCTCGCTTTCATTTCATTAGGACGTGGGGGGAATTGGTG
GAAGGGGGAAACACACAAAAGGATGATGGAAATGAAATAAGGACACACAATATGCAACAACATTCAATTC
AGAAATATGGAGGAAGGTTTAAAAGAAAACATAAAAATATATAGAGGAGGAAGGAAACTAGCTGCCCTCG
ATTGTCTATCTTCCATTCTCACCAAGTTTCAACAACTTTATTCAGTCATTCTTCTCTGGTTCATTTCCCA
ACCAATCTTCCCGAATAAAGCCCATCTGTCCTTTCGGCCACATTCCTCACCTACATCCGTACTCCTTATC
TCCCGTTCTTATCCAGTCTTTTATCGTCTCTGCGTCTCGCACACTGTCTCGTCGGTAATGTAAAAAAAAA
ACAAAAAAAACTTGAAAACTTGCGGAAAGATTTCCTAATAAAAGGAGACGAATCCGGTAGGAAATCGACA
AGTCTCTGCTTCTCGAAGACTAGGTGAGTTACATTTCTTTGGCCGAATTATTTTGAAATCCTAAATTTGA
TAATTTCAGAGATGTCTGTAAAACTTGCGTGTTATGTGACGGCTTCGGTCACTGTCGCCACTCTTATGGT
ATGCTTCATGACCATGTCAACCATCTACTCGGAGGTTGATGGATTCAGAGAGAAGCTTGATACCGAGATG
AATGTGTTCAGAGTGAGTTAAATTATATTTTGAATTTTAAATAATTTTTAATTTTCTAGCAATCTACCAA
TGGATTGTGGAAGGACATAGTTGTCATCGGAAGATCTAGCAAGCGTGTCCGTTGTCAATATGAAGAGACC
AACGCTACCCCAACTCCACATGCTGATGGATCCCCATCTGCTCCACCAGGTCAACCACCAGCAGTTCCAC
CAGTCTTCAACCAGCCAAAGACTCCAAATGGAGCCAATGGAAATGGACCAACCTGCAACTGCAATGCTGA
TAACAAGTGCCCAGCTGGACCATCCGGACCAAAGGGAGTTCCAGGAGTTCCAGGACTCGACGGAGTTCCA
GGACTTGACGGTGTTCCAGGAGTTGGAGCTGATGATATCGCTCCACAACGCGAGTCTGTCGGATGCTTCA
CTTGCCCACAAGGACCAGTTGGACCACCAGGAGCTCTTGGAAGACCAGGACCACGTGGACTTCCAGGACC
AAGAGGACAAAATGGAAACCCAGGAAGAGATGGACAACCAGGACATCCAGGAGAGCAAGGATCATCCGGT
CAAATCGGAAAGATCGGAGAGCCAGGACCACCAGGAGAGAAGGGACGCGACGCCGAGCATCCAATCGGAA
GACCAGGACCAAAGGGACCAAGAGGAGATCAAGGACCAACAGGACCAGCTGGACAGAACGGTCTTCACGG
ACCACCAGGAGAGCCAGGAACCGTTGGACCAGAAGGACCATCTGGAAAGCAAGGACGTCAAGGACCAGAC
GGAACCCAGGGAGAGACTGGACCAGACGGAAGACCAGGAAAGGATGCCGAGTACTGCCAGTGCCCAGACA
AGTCTCCACCATCAGAGGCTGTCAACGCCAACCGTGGATACAGAAATATCTAAATTGTTGGTGTTTTCTA
ATAAAATATTTGAGATTCAGTGAGACTTTTTTCTTGGCGGCACAATAAAGTTTCCTCTTTTTGTTGGGTC
ACTCAACGAACACAATACAAATATTTGAGCGCTCGCATTTTTCTCAACCTTTCGGGTTTAAAGCACTTCA
AAATGGAATTGAAGAGAGATTGTGAAAGTACATCAGACAGAATCACATTTTGATAGCATTCACTTCACTC
AGATGCAAACTTTTCAGTGACTATAAAAAGTCATAAAATAATAACATTAAAAAAGCAAATAAATTAGCGA
GAGAATTTTTTGACAAAAAGAAAGAAGAGTGATAGAGAAGAAGGGAATGCTTGAAAGGATTTTGCATTTA
TCTTAATCACCGTCTTCGAGAAGACGAACCATGGCGCCAGTTTCAGAATCCAAGTTTCTAATATAGTTCA
TCACAATGTTGACGTTGGTCCAACCTCCGGCTTGCATAATCTCTGGGATGGAAACTCCAGCGCGAGCCAT
GTCACGGGCAGCTCCGACACGGGCGGAATGTCCAGACCAAGCCAAGTAACGTTGTCCGGAATCATCCTTG
GCTCCGTAGATGAGACGGTGGGTAGCTTCGAAGATTCCTGAAAATTTATTTTCAGCTTATTCTTAGCTAA
TATGTTGTTTAAACTTACCTTCAAGAGCTCGAGTCGAGAGTTGTGATGTTGCACTCGGGGCAGCAACTCC
GTTCTTGCGAACACGACAGAACAGGTAGTTGTTTGGATCATCGGCGACTCCGGAAACCGAAATCCAGCGC
TCAACGAGCTTGGTAACTCCAAGGGAGAGCGCTTTTTCGACTCCGGCAGTCGAGACCAGCGTTTTTGTAC
GTCCGATGTGGATGAGCATTCTTCCTCCGTCTGTGCGACTAATATCCTTGACGCGAATGCGGGCAATTTC
GGCGATACGGAGAAGTGTGTTGTAAGCAATTCCGAGGAAGGCGAGGTTTCGGATGTCCTGGCAACGATCG
GAATTTTCCATAAGAGAACGGACCTGATCGAAGTCGGTTCTGAAAATTTCGTCAAGTCTTAGGATTGAAT
ACATTAATATTTAAACTTACCTTTCGAAGGCGAGGGCTTGCTTGGCTCTCTCTCCAGCATCAACATTTTC
CTTGCGGATACGTCTCATTACGAGAGATACGGCATTAGAATCTGATGGGCGTGGAAGTCCAGATCGGCGA
TGGAGCATATTGAGCTGTCCGAGATGTTGTTGGATCGTCTTCACCGCCAATCCACGAGCTTGGAGGTAGA
GCAAGTAGTCACGAACGTCTTCTGGCTCGGCTGGGAACCACTTGCGGTTGTTAAGCTTGCACCAGGCAGC
CCAAGAACGGCACACTGAGAGAAGCATCTTCCAGGTGTGCTCGGAGAAGGCTTGTCTGTCACGGAACATA
TCCATGAGGTTCTTGCGAACTTCATCACTTGTCGCGTCAACTGGAAGTGCTGGAAGATTTTGATGAACAG
TGAGAAGATTTGACATATTTTCGAAGTTTTTTAGATGCACTAGAACAAAGCGTGTTGGCTTCCTCTGAGC
CCGCTTTCCTTATATACCCGCATTCTGCAGCCTTACAGAATGTTCTAGAAGGTCCTAGATGCATTCGTTT
GAAAATACTCCCGGTGGGTGCAAAGAGACGCAGACGGAAAATGTATCTGGGTCTCTTTATTGTGTACACT
ACTTTTCCATGTACCGAATGTGAGTCGCCCTCCTTTTGCAACAAGCAGCTCGAATGTTCTAGAAAAAGGT
GGAAAATAGTATAAATACCGTTGAAAATAAATACCGAACAACATTTGCTCTAATTGTGAAATTAGAAATC
TTCAAACTATAATCATGTCACTTTACCACTATTTCCGTCCAGCTCAACGTTCCGTTTTTGGTGATCATTT
TTGCTTTCGTCGTAAATCTACACACGCGTCTCTTCCGTGCGAGAGTCCAAGCCAGCAGCCAAATTCGTTG
ACTGAGTATTCAACGTTTATACGTTGTCGGCAACGAGAAATAGGAAAATGCATCGGGAAATGTTCTTTTT
TCGATTTTTTCCAAGGTTTTGACAAATTTTACCACGAATTTTGCTATGTTTTCAATTAAAAAATATGTTA
TTCAACTGTTTCTATGAGGAAAATAAGGCTTTGCATGTAATTTTCTTATTCAGCATAATTTTTAATTAAT
TTGAATTTTCTGTCCTAACGTTTATTTTGTTTTCTTGGTTATGACTGATCTGAAATTAATTTTTGAATTT
TAAGGTAATATGTCAGGCGGTGCCGCAAGTTTGTACAAAAAAGCAGGCTCCATGAAAAAGCCTGAACTCA
CCGCGACGTCTGTCGAGAAGTTTCTGATCGAAAAGTTCGACAGCGTCTCCGACCTGATGCAGCTCTCGGA
GGGCGAAGAATCTCGTGCTTTCAGCTTCGATGTAGGAGGGCGTGGATATGTCCTGCGGGTAAATAGCTGC
GCCGATGGTTTCTACAAAGATCGTTATGTTTATCGGCACTTTGCATCGGCCGCGCTCCCGATTCCGGAAG
TGCTTGACATTGGGGAATTCAGCGAGAGCCTGACCTATTGCATCTCCCGCCGTGCACAGGGTGTCACGTT
GCAAGACCTGCCTGAAACCGAACTGCCCGCTGTTCTGCAGCCGGTCGCGGAGGCCATGGATGCGATCGCT
GCGGCCGATCTTAGCCAGACGAGCGGGTTCGGCCCATTCGGACCGCAAGGAATCGGTCAATACACTACAT
GGCGTGATTTCATATGCGCGATTGCTGATCCCCATGTGTATCACTGGCAAACTGTGATGGACGACACCGT
CAGTGCGTCCGTCGCGCAGGCTCTCGATGAGCTGATGCTTTGGGCCGAGGACTGCCCCGAAGTCCGGCAC
CTCGTGCACGCGGATTTCGGCTCCAACAATGTCCTGACGGACAATGGCCGCATAACAGCGGTCATTGACT
GGAGCGAGGCGATGTTCGGGGATTCCCAATACGAGGTCGCCAACATCTTCTTCTGGAGGCCGTGGTTGGC
TTGTATGGAGCAGCAGACGCGCTACTTCGAGCGGAGGCATCCGGAGCTTGCAGGATCGCCGCGGCTCCGG
GCGTATATGCTCCGCATTGGTCTTGACCAACTCTATCAGAGCTTGGTTGACGGCAATTTCGATGATGCAG
CTTGGGCGCAGGGTCGATGCGACGCAATCGTCCGATCCGGAGCCGGGACTGTCGGGCGTACACAAATCGC
CCGCAGAAGCGCGGCCGTCTGGACCGATGGCTGTGTAGAAGTACTCGCCGATAGTGGAAACCGACGCCCC
AGCACTCGTCCGAGGGCAAAGGAATAGACCCAGCTTTCTTGTACAAAGTGGGTCCAATTACTCTTCAACA
TCCCTACATGCTCTTTCTCCCTGTGCTCCCACCCCCTATTTTTGTTATTATCAAAAAACTTCTCTTAATT
TCTTTGTTTTTTAGCTTCTTTTAAGTCACCTCTAACAATGAAATTGTGTAGATTCAAAAATAGAATTAAT
TCGTAATAAAAAGTCGAAAAAAATTGTGCTCCCTCCCCCCATTAATAATAATTCTATCCCAAAATCTACA
CAATGTTCTGTGTACACTTCTTATGTTTTTTACTTCTGATAAATTTTTTTGAAACATCATAGAAAAAACC
GCACACAAAATACCTTATCATATGTTACGTTTCAGTTTATGACCGCAATTTTTAATAACTTCGTATAGCA
TACATTATACGAAGTTATTTTCAGGGTCCCGGGAAGTTCCTATACTATTTGAAGAATAGGAACTTCCCCG
GGATCAAGCTTATCGATACCGTCGACCTCGAGGGGGGGCCCGGTACCCAATTCGCCCTATAGTGAGTCGT
ATTACGCGCGCTCACTGGCCGTCGTTTTACAACGTCGTGACTGGGAAAACCCTGGCGTTACCCAACTTAA
TCGCCTTGCAGCACATCCCCCTTTCGCCAGCTGGCGTAATAGCGAAGAGGCCCGCACCGATCGCCCTTCC
CAACAGTTGCGCAGCCTGAATGGCGAATGGG
[124 nt withheld, positions 8222-8345]
C
[91 nt withheld, positions 8347-8437]
A
[49 nt withheld, positions 8439-8487]
CCTTTGACGTTGGAGTCCACGTTCTTT
[37 nt withheld, positions 8515-8551]
ACCCTATCTCGGTCTATTCTTTTGATTTATAAGGGATTTTGCCGATTTCGGCCTATTGGTTAAAAAATGA
GCTGATTTAACAAAAATTTAACGCGAATTTTAACAAAATATTAACGCTTACAATTTAGGTGGCACTTTTC
GGGGAAATGTGCGCGGAACCCCTATTTGTTTATTTTTCTAAATACATTCAAATATGTATCCGCTCATGAG
ACAATAACCCTGATAAATGCTTCAATAATATTGAAAAAGGAAGAGTATGAGTATTCAACATTTCCGTGTC
GCCCTTATTCCCTTTTTTGCGGCATTTTGCCTTCCTGTTTTTGCTCACCCAGAAACGCTGGTGAAAGTAA
AAGATGCTGAAGATCAGTTGGGTGCACGAGTGGGTTACATCGAACTGGATCTCAACAGCGGTAAGATCCT
TGAGAGTTTTCGCCCCGAAGAACGTTTTCCAATGATGAGCACTTTTAAAGTTCTGCTATGTGGCGCGGTA
TTATCCCGTATTGACGCCGGGCAAGAGCAACTCGGTCGCCGCATACACTATTCTCAGAATGACTTGGTTG
AGTACTCACCAGTCACAGAAAAGCATCTTACGGATGGCATGACAGTAAGAGAATTATGCAGTGCTGCCAT
AACCATGAGTGATAACACTGCGGCCAACTTACTTCTGACAACGATCGGAGGACCGAAGGAGCTAACCGCT
TTTTTGCACAACATGGGGGATCATGTAACTCGCCTTGATCGTTGGGAACCGGAGCTGAATGAAGCCATAC
CAAACGACGAGCGTGACACCACGATGCCTGTAGCAATGGCAACAACGTTGCGCAAACTATTAACTGGCGA
ACTACTTACTCTAGCTTCCCGGCAACAATTAATAGACTGGATGGAGGCGGATAAAGTTGCAGGACCACTT
CTGCGCTCGGCCCTTCCGGCTGGCTGGTTTATTGCTGATAAATCTGGAGCCGGTGAGCGTGGGTCTCGCG
GTATCATTGCAGCACTGGGGCCAGATGGTAAGCCCTCCCGTATCGTAGTTATCTACACGACGGGGAGTCA
GGCAACTATGGATGAACGAAATAGACAGATCGCTGAGATAGGTGCCTCACTGATTAAGCATTGGTAACTG
TCAGACCAAGTTTACTCATATATACTTTAGATTGATTTAAAACTTCATTTTTAATTTAAAAGGATCTAGG
TGAAGATCCTTTTTGATAATCTCATGACCAAAATCCCTTAACGTGAGTTTTCGTTCCACTGAGCGTCAGA
CCCCGTAGAAAAGATCAAAGGATCTTCTTGAGATCCTTTTTTTCTGCGCGTAATCTGCTGCTTGCAAACA
AAAAAACCACCGCTACCAGCGGTGGTTTGTTTGCCGGATCAAGAGCTACCAACTCTTTTTCCGAAGGTAA
CTGGCTTCAGCAGAGCGCAGATACCAAATACTGTTCTTCTAGTGTAGCCGTAGTTAGGCCACCACTTCAA
GAACTCTGTAGCACCGCCTACATACCTCGCTCTGCTAATCCTGTTACCAGTGGCTGCTGCCAGTGGCGAT
AAGTCGTGTCTTACCGGGTTGGACTCAAGACGATAGTTACCGGATAAGGCGCAGCGGTCGGGCTGAACGG
GGGGTTCGTGCACACAGCCCAGCTTGGAGCGAACGACCTACACCGAACTGAGATACCTACAGCGTGAGCT
ATGAGAAAGCGCCACGCTTCCCGAAGGGAGAAAGGCGGACAGGTATCCGGTAAGCGGCAGGGTCGGAACA
GGAGAGCGCACGAGGGAGCTTCCAGGGGGAAACGCCTGGTATCTTTATAGTCCTGTCGGGTTTCGCCACC
TCTGACTTGAGCGTCGATTTTTGTGATGCTCGTCAGGGGGGCGGAGCCTATGGAAAAACGCCAGCAACGC
GGCCTTTTTACGGTTCCTGGCCTTTTGCTGGCCTTTTGCTCACATGTTCTTTCCTGCGTTATCCCCTGAT
TCTGTGGATAACCGTATTACCGCCTTTGAGTGAGCTGATACCGCTCGCCGCAGCCGAACGACCGAGCGCA
GCGAGTCAGTGAGCGAGGAAGCGGCCCAATACGCAAACCGCCTCTCCCCGCGCGTTGGCCGATTCATTAA
TGCAGCTGGCACGACAGGTTTCCCGACTGGAAAGCGGGCAGTGAGCGCAACGCAATTAATGTGAGTTAGC
TCACTCATTAGGCACCCCAGGCT
Features (pLannotate 1.2.2; 28 found; start..end, strand, type, name):
     34..56      +  protein_bind   lac operator (fragment): The lac repressor binds to the lac operator to inhibit transcription in E. coli. This inhibition can be relieved by adding lactose or isopropyl-β-D-thiogalactopyranoside (IPTG). lac repressor encoded by lacI
     99..117     +  promoter       T3 promoter: promoter for bacteriophage T3 RNA polymerase
    130..160     +  misc_feature   MCS (fragment): pBluescript multiple cloning site
    161..178     +  misc_feature   MCS (fragment): pBluescript multiple cloning site
    185..218     +  protein_bind   FRT (minimal): supports FLP-mediated excision but not integration (Turan and Bode, 2011) FLP recombinase from the Saccharomyces cerevisiae 2μ plasmid
    259..284     +  CDS            5xFLAG (fragment): five tandem FLAG® epitope tags
    567..1184    +  CDS            tetR: TETR2_ECOLX - Experimental evidence at protein level: Swiss-Prot protein existence level 1. TetR is the repressor of the tetracycline resistance element; its N-terminal region forms a helix-turn-helix structure and binds DNA. Binding of tetracycline to TetR reduces the repressor affinity for the tetracycline resistance gene (tetA) promoter operator sites. From Escherichia coli.
   1263..1724    +  CDS            qa-1f (fragment): QA1F_NEUCR - Protein predicted: Swiss-Prot protein existence level 4. Transcription activation of genes for enzymes and proteins of quinate metabolism by binding to a 16 base-pair sequence (consensus 5'- GGRTAARYRYTTAYCC-3') in front of each Qa genes. From Neurospora crassa (strain ATCC 24698 / 74-OR23-1A / CBS 708.71 / DSM 1257 / FGSC 987).
   2335..2368    +  protein_bind   loxP: Cre-mediated recombination occurs in the 8-bp core sequence (GCATACAT). Cre recombinase
   3162..3308    +  CDS            sqt-1 (fragment): SQT1_CAEEL - Also known as rol-5. Protein inferred from homology: Swiss-Prot protein existence level 3. Nematode cuticles are composed largely of collagen-like proteins. The cuticle functions both as an exoskeleton and as a barrier to protect the worm from its environment. This is a collagen critical for organismal morphogenesis. Mutations in sqt-1 can lengthen, shorten, or helically twist the entire animal. From Caenorhabditis elegans.
   3341..4180    +  CDS            sqt-1 (fragment): SQT1_CAEEL - Also known as rol-5. Protein inferred from homology: Swiss-Prot protein existence level 3. Nematode cuticles are composed largely of collagen-like proteins. The cuticle functions both as an exoskeleton and as a barrier to protect the worm from its environment. This is a collagen critical for organismal morphogenesis. Mutations in sqt-1 can lengthen, shorten, or helically twist the entire animal. From Caenorhabditis elegans.
   4224..4547    -  terminator     tbb-2 terminator: tbb-2; transcription terminator for the C. elegans tubulin beta-2 gene
   4556..5686    -  CDS            cre: RECR_BPP1 - Experimental evidence at protein level: Swiss-Prot protein existence level 1. Catalyzes site-specific recombination between two 34-base- pair LOXP sites. Its role is to maintain the phage genome as a monomeric unit-copy plasmid in the lysogenic state. From Escherichia phage P1 (Bacteriophage P1).
   6035..6085    +  CDS            hsp-16.1 (fragment): HSP11_CAEEL - Also known as hsp16-1b. Experimental evidence at transcript level: Swiss-Prot protein existence level 2. From Caenorhabditis elegans.
   6466..6486    +  protein_bind   attB1: mutant version of attB; core recombination site for the Gateway® BP reaction BP Clonase™
   6492..7517    +  CDS            HygR: aminoglycoside phosphotransferase from E. coli; aph(4)-Ia; confers resistance to hygromycin
   7521..7541    -  protein_bind   attB2: mutant version of attB; core recombination site for the Gateway® BP reaction BP Clonase™
   7895..7928    +  protein_bind   loxP: Cre-mediated recombination occurs in the 8-bp core sequence (GCATACAT). Cre recombinase
   7983..8027    +  misc_feature   MCS (fragment): pBluescript multiple cloning site
   8036..8054    -  promoter       T7 promoter: promoter for bacteriophage T7 RNA polymerase
   8062..8217    +  CDS            lacZα (fragment): LacZα fragment of β-galactosidase; lacZ fragment
   8222..8650    +  rep_origin     f1 ori (sequence partly withheld): f1 bacteriophage origin of replication; arrow indicates direction of (+) strand synthesis
   8703..8807    +  promoter       AmpR promoter: bla
   8808..9668    +  CDS            AmpR: β-lactamase; bla; confers resistance to ampicillin, carbenicillin, and related antibiotics
   9839..10427   +  rep_origin     ori: high-copy-number ColE1/pMB1/pBR322/pUC origin of replication
  10605..10695   +  CDS            lacI (fragment): lac repressor; lacI; The lac repressor binds to the lac operator to inhibit transcription in E. coli. This inhibition can be relieved by adding lactose or isopropyl-β-D-thiogalactopyranoside (IPTG).
  10708..10729   +  protein_bind   CAP binding site: CAP binding activates transcription in the presence of cAMP. E. coli catabolite activator protein
  10744..30      +  promoter       lac promoter (across the origin): promoter for the E. coli lac operon
