[The description below was written by a language model from this plasmid's Addgene catalogue record and pLannotate feature annotations shown in this document.]
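Description:
pHW1643 is a C. elegans gene trap donor plasmid for recombinase-mediated cassette exchange (RMCE), assembled by Golden Gate cloning into the destination vector pHW1133. The annotated backbone is pBluescript-like: a high-copy ColE1/pUC origin, an f1 origin, ampicillin resistance (bla), and lac promoter/lacZα remnants with T3 and T7 promoters flanking the cloning region. It is propagated in E. coli under ampicillin selection.

The payload is a Tet-On driver followed by a self-excising selection cassette (SEC). The driver is annotated as a TetR-derived coding sequence, described in the record as reverse TetR (rTetR). It is joined through a linker to a fragment of the Neurospora qa-1F activator, the QF activation domain, and followed by the act-4 3' UTR. No promoter for the driver is annotated, which fits a gene trap design in which expression comes from the trapped endogenous locus. A minimal FRT site and a short FLAG-like fragment lie upstream. Only one FRT-type site is detected, so the second recombination target expected for cassette exchange is not identified in the feature table.

The SEC is bounded by two loxP sites. It carries sqt-1 sequence, which in standard SEC designs is a dominant roller allele giving a visible marker, and a hygromycin resistance gene for drug selection in worms. It also carries Cre with a tbb-2 terminator, positioned next to hsp-16.1 sequence that suggests heat-shock control. Cre induction would excise the markers and leave a single loxP.

According to the record, the plasmid is used to swap the driver at an existing gene trap site via RMCE. This would place a tetracycline-inducible transcriptional activator under the trapped gene's expression pattern.
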