Addgene plasmid #229876: pHW1643
Purpose: gene trap RMCE plasmid with Tet-On[rTetR-linker-QFAD]-act-4 3' UTR::SEC cloned in the destination vector pHW1133 to swap driver via RMCE
Depositing lab: Han Wang. Depositing organization: University of Wisconsin, Madison. Publication: A versatile site-directed gene trap strategy to manipulate gene activity and control gene expression in Caenorhabditis elegans. Khan H, Huang X, Raj V, Wang H. PLoS Genet. 2025 Jan 22;21(1):e1011541. doi: 10.1371/journal.pgen.1011541. eCollection 2025 Jan. PubMed 39841730.
Backbone
  Vector backbone: pHW1133
  Vector type: Worm Expression
Growth in bacteria
  Bacterial resistance: Ampicillin, 100 μg/mL
  Growth temperature: 37°C
  Growth strain: DH5alpha
  Copy number: High Copy
Gene/Insert
  Gene/Insert name: Tet-On[rTetR-linker-QFAD]-act-4 3' UTR::SEC
  Species: C. elegans (nematode), Synthetic
  Cloning method: Golden Gate
Terms and licenses: Academic/Nonprofit Terms; Industry Terms: Not Available to Industry
How to cite: pHW1643 was a gift from Han Wang (Addgene plasmid # 229876 ; http://n2t.net/addgene:229876 ; RRID:Addgene_229876)
